>Addgene plasmid #119146 | pColE1_sgRNA_pos3_AmpR | addgene full sequence | sequence record 229420 | Addgene NGS Result
CGTGCGGCCCGAGAGCATCGATCCTAGCATGGATGCATTTGACAGCTAGCTCAGTCCTAGGTATAATGCT
AGCAATTTTGTTTAACTTTAAGAGTTTTAGAGCTAGAAATAGCAAGTTAAAATAAGGCTAGTCCGTTATC
AACTTGAAAAAGTGGCACCGAGTCGGTGCTTTTTTTCCGGCTTATCGGTCAGTTTCACCTGATTTACGTA
AAAACCCGCTTCGGCGGGTTTTTGCTTTTGGAGGGGCAGAAAGATGAATGACTGTCCACGACGCTATACC
CAAAAGAAAAAGCTTGAAAGAATCGATCGATCCCGAATGAGTAGTACAGCGGCCGCGATTATCAAAAAGG
ATCTTCACCTAGATCCTTTTAAATTAAAAATGAAGTTTTAAATCAATCTAAAGTATATATGAGTAAACTT
GGTCTGACAGTTACCAATGCTTAATCAGTGAGGCACCTATCTCAGCGATCTGTCTATTTCGTTCATCCAT
AGTTGCCTGACTCCCCGTCGTGTAGATAACTACGATACGGGAGGGCTTACCATCTGGCCCCAGTGCTGCA
ATGATACCGCGGGACCCACGCTCACCGGCTCCAGATTTATCAGCAATAAACCAGCCAGCCGGAAGGGCCG
AGCGCAGAAGTGGTCCTGCAACTTTATCCGCCTCCATCCAGTCTATTAATTGTTGCCGGGAAGCTAGAGT
AAGTAGTTCGCCAGTTAATAGTTTGCGCAACGTTGTTGCCATTGCTACAGGCATCGTGGTGTCACGCTCG
TCGTTTGGTATGGCTTCATTCAGCTCCGGTTCCCAACGATCAAGGCGAGTTACATGATCCCCCATGTTGT
GCAAAAAAGCGGTTAGCTCCTTCGGTCCTCCGATCGTTGTCAGAAGTAAGTTGGCCGCAGTGTTATCACT
CATGGTTATGGCAGCACTGCATAATTCTCTTACTGTCATGCCATCCGTAAGATGCTTTTCTGTGACTGGT
GAGTACTCAACCAAGTCATTCTGAGAATAGTGTATGCGGCGACCGAGTTGCTCTTGCCCGGCGTCAATAC
GGGATAATACCGCGCCACATAGCAGAACTTTAAAAGTGCTCATCATTGGAAAACGTTCTTCGGGGCGAAA
ACTCTCAAGGATCTTACCGCTGTTGAGATCCAGTTCGATGTAACCCACTCGTGCACCCAACTGATCTTCA
GCATCTTTTACTTTCACCAGCGTTTCTGGGTGAGCAAAAACAGGAAGGCAAAATGCCGCAAAAAAGGGAA
TAAGGGCGACACGGAAATGTTGAATACTCATACTCTTCCTTTTTCAATATTATTGAAGCATTTATCAGGG
TTATTGTCTCATGAGCGGATACATATTTGAATGTATTTAGAAAAATAAACAAATAGGGGTTCCGCGCACA
TTTCCCCGAAAAGTGCCACCTGTCATGACCAAAATCCCTTAACGTGAGTTTTCGTTCCACTGAGCGTCAG
ACCCCGTAGAAAAGATCAAAGGATCTTCTTGAGATCCTTTTTTTCTGCGCGTAATCTGCTGCTTGCAAAC
AAAAAAACCACCGCTACCAGCGGTGGTTTGTTTGCCGGATCAAGAGCTACCAACTCTTTTTCCGAAGGTA
ACTGGCTTCAGCAGAGCGCAGATACCAAATACTGTTCTTCTAGTGTAGCCGTAGTTAGGCCACCACTTCA
AGAACTCTGTAGCACCGCCTACATACCTCGCTCTGCTAATCCTGTTACCAGTGGCTGCTGCCAGTGGCGA
TAAGTCGTGTCTTACCGGGTTGGACTCAAGACGATAGTTACCGGATAAGGCGCAGCGGTCGGGCTGAACG
GGGGGTTCGTGCACACAGCCCAGCTTGGAGCGAACGACCTACACCGAACTGAGATACCTACAGCGTGAGC
TATGAGAAAGCGCCACGCTTCCCGAAGGGAGAAAGGCGGACAGGTATCCGGTAAGCGGCAGGGTCGGAAC
AGGAGAGCGCACGAGGGAGCTTCCAGGGGGAAACGCCTGGTATCTTTATAGTCCTGTCGGGTTTCGCCAC
CTCTGACTTGAGCGTCGATTTTTGTGATGCTCGTCAGGGGGGCGGAGCCTATGGAAAAACGCCAGCAACG
CGGCCTTTTTACGGTTCCTGGCCTTTTGCTGGCCTTTTGCTCACATGTTCTTTCCTGCGTTATCCCCTGA
TTCTGTGGATAAC
Features (pLannotate 1.2.2; 6 found; start..end, strand, type, name):
     39..73      +  promoter       J23119 promoter: bacterial promoter (Registry of Standard Biological Parts BBa J23119)
     77..93      +  RBS            RBS (fragment): efficient ribosome binding site from bacteriophage T7 gene 10 (Olins and Rangwala, 1989)
     94..169     +  misc_RNA       gRNA scaffold: guide RNA scaffold for the Streptococcus pyogenes CRISPR/Cas9 system
    431..1291    -  CDS            AmpR: β-lactamase; bla; confers resistance to ampicillin, carbenicillin, and related antibiotics
   1292..1396    -  promoter       AmpR promoter: bla
   1499..2087    +  rep_origin     ori: high-copy-number ColE1/pMB1/pBR322/pUC origin of replication
