[The description below was written by a language model from this plasmid's Addgene catalogue record and pLannotate feature annotations shown in this document.]
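Description:
pColE1_sgRNA_pos3_AmpR is a small (about 2.2 kb) bacterial CRISPR plasmid built on the YTK095 backbone that expresses a single guide RNA. It replicates in E. coli from a high-copy ColE1/pMB1-type origin and is selected with ampicillin through a β-lactamase (AmpR) gene driven by its native bla promoter. These two elements make up most of the plasmid, leaving a compact sgRNA expression cassette as the only payload.

In that cassette, the strong constitutive synthetic bacterial promoter J23119 sits just upstream of a roughly 20-nt guide region, which is followed directly by the Streptococcus pyogenes Cas9 gRNA scaffold, so the transcript is a complete sgRNA for SpCas9 or its catalytically dead derivative. The automated annotation labels the stretch between promoter and scaffold as a fragment of the T7 gene 10 ribosome binding site. This most likely reflects the spacer itself rather than a functional RBS, since the guide is designed to target "position 3" of the companion reporter plasmid pColE1_70a_deGFP_KanR and that site appears to lie in the reporter's translation initiation region. No terminator is annotated downstream of the scaffold, and no Cas protein is encoded, so the nuclease must be supplied separately.

According to the record, the plasmid belongs to an educational module for exploring CRISPR technologies in a cell-free transcription-translation system. There it would be combined with the deGFP reporter plasmid and a Cas9 source to examine how targeting a given position affects reporter expression. Part of the construct derives from a plasmid from another laboratory.
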