Addgene plasmid #119146: pColE1_sgRNA_pos3_AmpR
Purpose: Encodes sgRNA targeting position 3 in pColE1_70a_deGFP_KanR
Depositing lab: Vincent Noireaux. Depositing organization: University of Minnesota. Publication: An educational module to explore CRISPR technologies with a cell-free transcription-translation system. Collias D, Marshall R, Collins SP, Beisel CL, Noireaux V. Synth Biol (Oxf). 2019 Jan 21;4(1):ysz005. doi: 10.1093/synbio/ysz005. eCollection 2019. PubMed 32995532.
Backbone
  Vector backbone: YTK095
  Vector type: CRISPR
Growth in bacteria
  Bacterial resistance: Ampicillin, 100 μg/mL
  Growth temperature: 37°C
  Growth strain: DH5alpha
  Copy number: High Copy
Gene/Insert
  Gene/Insert name: sgRNA targeting position 3 in pColE1_70a_deGFP_KanR (alt name: sgRNA-pos3)
  gRNA/shRNA sequence: AATTTTGTTTAACTTTAAGA
Resource information
  A portion of this plasmid was derived from a plasmid made by: Dr. Chase Beisel Lab
Terms and licenses: Academic/Nonprofit Terms; Industry Terms: Not Available to Industry
Depositor comments: Marshall et al. 2018 (PMID: 29304331)
How to cite: pColE1_sgRNA_pos3_AmpR was a gift from Vincent Noireaux (Addgene plasmid # 119146 ; http://n2t.net/addgene:119146 ; RRID:Addgene_119146)
